>Addgene plasmid #143853 | TFORF1827 | addgene full sequence | sequence record 396284 | Addgene NGS Result
TTAATGTAGTCTTATGCAATACTCTTGTAGTCTTGCAACATGGTAACGATGAGTTAGCAACATGCCTTAC
AAGGAGAGAAAAAGCACCGTGCATGCCGATTGGTGGAAGTAAGGTGGTACGATCGTGCCTTATTAGGAAG
GCAACAGACGGGTCTGACATGGATTGGACGAACCACTGAATTGCCGCATTGCAGAGATATTGTATTTAAG
TGCCTAGCTCGATACATAAACGGGTCTCTCTGGTTAGACCAGATCTGAGCCTGGGAGCTCTCTGGCTAAC
TAGGGAACCCACTGCTTAAGCCTCAATAAAGCTTGCCTTGAGTGCTTCAAGTAGTGTGTGCCCGTCTGTT
GTGTGACTCTGGTAACTAGAGATCCCTCAGACCCTTTTAGTCAGTGTGGAAAATCTCTAGCAGTGGCGCC
CGAACAGGGACTTGAAAGCGAAAGGGAAACCAGAGGAGCTCTCTCGACGCAGGACTCGGCTTGCTGAAGC
GCGCACGGCAAGAGGCGAGGGGCGGCGACTGGTGAGTACGCCAAAAATTTTGACTAGCGGAGGCTAGAAG
GAGAGAGATGGGTGCGAGAGCGTCAGTATTAAGCGGGGGAGAATTAGATCGCGATGGGAAAAAATTCGGT
TAAGGCCAGGGGGAAAGAAAAAATATAAATTAAAACATATAGTATGGGCAAGCAGGGAGCTAGAACGATT
CGCAGTTAATCCTGGCCTGTTAGAAACATCAGAAGGCTGTAGACAAATACTGGGACAGCTACAACCATCC
CTTCAGACAGGATCAGAAGAACTTAGATCATTATATAATACAGTAGCAACCCTCTATTGTGTGCATCAAA
GGATAGAGATAAAAGACACCAAGGAAGCTTTAGACAAGATAGAGGAAGAGCAAAACAAAAGTAAGACCAC
CGCACAGCAAGCGGCCGCTGATCTTCAGACCTGGAGGAGGAGATATGAGGGACAATTGGAGAAGTGAATT
ATATAAATATAAAGTAGTAAAAATTGAACCATTAGGAGTAGCACCCACCAAGGCAAAGAGAAGAGTGGTG
CAGAGAGAAAAAAGAGCAGTGGGAATAGGAGCTTTGTTCCTTGGGTTCTTGGGAGCAGCAGGAAGCACTA
TGGGCGCAGCGTCAATGACGCTGACGGTACAGGCCAGACAATTATTGTCTGGTATAGTGCAGCAGCAGAA
CAATTTGCTGAGGGCTATTGAGGCGCAACAGCATCTGTTGCAACTCACAGTCTGGGGCATCAAGCAGCTC
CAGGCAAGAATCCTGGCTGTGGAAAGATACCTAAAGGATCAACAGCTCCTGGGGATTTGGGGTTGCTCTG
GAAAACTCATTTGCACCACTGCTGTGCCTTGGAATGCTAGTTGGAGTAATAAATCTCTGGAACAGATTTG
GAATCACACGACCTGGATGGAGTGGGACAGAGAAATTAACAATTACACAAGCTTAATACACTCCTTAATT
GAAGAATCGCAAAACCAGCAAGAAAAGAATGAACAAGAATTATTGGAATTAGATAAATGGGCAAGTTTGT
GGAATTGGTTTAACATAACAAATTGGCTGTGGTATATAAAATTATTCATAATGATAGTAGGAGGCTTGGT
AGGTTTAAGAATAGTTTTTGCTGTACTTTCTATAGTGAATAGAGTTAGGCAGGGATATTCACCATTATCG
TTTCAGACCCACCTCCCAACCCCGAGGGGACCCATGCATTGCATCTCAATTAGTCAGCAACCAGGTGTGG
AAAGTCCCCAGGCTCCCCAGCAGGCAGAAGTATGCAAAGCATGCGTCTCAATTAGTCAGCAACCATAGTC
CCGCCCCTAACTCCGCCCATCCCGCCCCTAACTCCGCCCAGTTCCGCCCATTCTCCGCCCCATGGCTGAC
TAATTTTTTTTATTTATGCAGAGGCCGAGGCCGCCTCGGCCTCTGAGCTATTCCAGAAGTAGTGAGGAGG
CTTTTTTGGAGGCCTAGGCTTTTGCAAAAAGCTTTCTAGAGGTACCACCGGAGCTTACCATGACCGAGTA
CAAGCCCACGGTGCGCCTCGCCACCCGCGACGACGTCCCCAGGGCCGTACGCACCCTCGCCGCCGCGTTC
GCCGACTACCCCGCCACGCGCCACACCGTCGATCCGGACCGCCACATCGAGCGGGTCACCGAGCTGCAAG
AACTCTTCCTCACGCGCGTCGGGCTCGACATCGGCAAGGTGTGGGTCGCGGACGACGGCGCCGCCGTGGC
GGTCTGGACCACGCCGGAGAGCGTCGAAGCGGGGGCGGTGTTCGCCGAGATCGGCCCGCGCATGGCCGAG
TTGAGCGGTTCCCGGCTGGCCGCGCAGCAACAGATGGAAGGCCTCCTGGCGCCGCACCGGCCCAAGGAGC
CCGCGTGGTTCCTGGCCACCGTCGGCGTCTCGCCCGACCACCAGGGCAAGGGTCTGGGCAGCGCCGTCGT
GCTCCCCGGAGTGGAGGCGGCCGAGCGCGCCGGGGTGCCCGCCTTCCTGGAGACCTCCGCGCCCCGCAAC
CTCCCCTTCTACGAGCGGCTCGGCTTCACCGTCACCGCCGACGTCGAGGTGCCCGAAGGACCGCGCACCT
GGTGCATGACCCGCAAGCCCGGTGCCAGTTAACGAATTCTAGATCTTGAGACAAATGGCAGTATTCATCC
ACAATTTTAAAAGAAAAGGGGGGATTGGGGGGTACAGTGCAGGGGAAAGAATAGTAGACATAATAGCAAC
AGACATACAAACTAAAGAATTACAAAAACAAATTACAAAAATTCAAAATTTTCGGGTTTATTACAGGGAC
AGCAGAGATCCACTTTGGCGCCGGCTCGAGGCCTGCAGGTGCAAAGATGGATAAAGTTTTAAACAGAGAG
GAATCTTTGCAGCTAATGGACCTTCTAGGTCTTGAAAGGAGTGGGAATTGGCTCCGGTGCCCGTCAGTGG
GCAGAGCGCACATCGCCCACAGTCCCCGAGAAGTTGGGGGGAGGGGTCGGCAATTGAACCGGTGCCTAGA
GAAGGTGGCGCGGGGTAAACTGGGAAAGTGATGTCGTGTACTGGCTCCGCCTTTTTCCCGAGGGTGGGGG
AGAACCGTATATAAGTGCAGTAGTCGCCGTGAACGTTCTTTTTCGCAACGGGTTTGCCGCCAGAACACAG
GTAAGTGCCGTGTGTGGTTCCCGCGGGCCTGGCCTCTTTACGGGTTATGGCCCTTGCGTGCCTTGAATTA
CTTCCACCTGGCTGCAGTACGTGATTCTTGATCCCGAGCTTCGGGTTGGAAGTGGGTGGGAGAGTTCGAG
GCCTTGCGCTTAAGGAGCCCCTTCGCCTCGTGCTTGAGTTGAGGCCTGGCCTGGGCGCTGGGGCCGCCGC
GTGCGAATCTGGTGGCACCTTCGCGCCTGTCTCGCTGCTTTCGATAAGTCTCTAGCCATTTAAAATTTTT
GATGACCTGCTGCGACGCTTTTTTTCTGGCAAGATAGTCTTGTAAATGCGGGCCAAGATCTGCACACTGG
TATTTCGGTTTTTGGGGCCGCGGGCGGCGACGGGGCCCGTGCGTCCCAGCGCACATGTTCGGCGAGGCGG
GGCCTGCGAGCGCGGCCACCGAGAATCGGACGGGGGTAGTCTCAAGCTGGCCGGCCTGCTCTGGTGCCTG
GCCTCGCGCCGCCGTGTATCGCCCCGCCCTGGGCGGCAAGGCTGGCCCGGTCGGCACCAGTTGCGTGAGC
GGAAAGATGGCCGCTTCCCGGCCCTGCTGCAGGGAGCTCAAAATGGAGGACGCGGCGCTCGGGAGAGCGG
GCGGGTGAGTCACCCACACAAAGGAAAAGGGCCTTTCCGTCCTCAGCCGTCGCTTCATGTGACTCCACGG
AGTACCGGGCGCCGTCCAGGCACCTCGATTAGTTCTCGAGCTTTTGGAGTACGTCGTCTTTAGGTTGGGG
GGAGGGGTTTTATGCGATGGAGTTTCCCCACACTGAGTGGGTGGAGACTGAAGTTAGGCCAGCTTGGCAC
TTGATGTAATTCTCCTTGGAATTTGCCCTTTTTGAGTTTGGATCTTGGTTCATTCTCAAGCCTCAGACAG
TGGTTCAAAGTTTTTTTCTTCCATTTCAGGTGTCGTGAGGCTAGCACCGCCACCATGGCGGCGACTACTG
CCAACCCCGAAATGACATCAGATGTACCATCACTGGGTCCAGCCATTGCCTCTGGAAACTCTGGACCTGG
AATTCAAGGTGGAGGAGCCATTGTCCAGAGGGCTATTAAGCGGCGACCAGGGCTGGATTTTGATGATGAT
GGAGAAGGGAACAGTAAATTTTTGAGGTGTGATGATGATCAGATGTCTAACGATAAGGAGCGGTTTGCCA
GGTCGGATGATGAGCAGAGCTCTGCGGATAAAGAGAGACTTGCCAGGGAAAATCACAGTGAAATTGAACG
GCGGCGACGGAACAAGATGACAGCCTACATCACAGAACTGTCAGATATGGTACCCACCTGTAGTGCCCTG
GCTCGAAAACCAGACAAGCTAACCATCTTACGCATGGCAGTTTCTCACATGAAGTCCTTGCGGGGAACTG
GCAACACATCCACTGATGGCTCCTATAAGCCGTCTTTCCTCACTGATCAGGAACTGAAACATTTGATCTT
GGAGGCAGCAGATGGCTTTCTGTTTATTGTCTCATGTGAGACAGGCAGGGTGGTGTATGTGTCTGACTCC
GTGACTCCTGTTTTGAACCAGCCACAGTCTGAATGGTTTGGCAGCACACTCTATGATCAGGTGCACCCAG
ATGATGTGGATAAACTTCGTGAGCAGCTTTCCACTTCAGAAAATGCCCTGACAGGGCGTATCCTGGATCT
AAAGACTGGAACAGTGAAAAAGGAAGGTCAGCAGTCTTCCATGAGAATGTGTATGGGCTCAAGGAGATCG
TTTATTTGCCGAATGAGGTGTGGCAGTAGCTCTGTGGACCCAGTTTCTGTGAATAGGCTGAGCTTTGTGA
GGAACAGATGCAGGAATGGACTTGGCTCTGTAAAGGATGGGGAACCTCACTTCGTGGTGGTCCACTGCAC
AGGCTACATCAAGGCCTGGCCCCCAGCAGGTGTTTCCCTCCCAGATGATGACCCAGAGGCTGGCCAGGGA
AGCAAGTTTTGCCTAGTGGCCATTGGCAGATTGCAGGTAACTAGTTCTCCCAACTGTACAGACATGAGTA
ATGTTTGTCAACCAACAGAGTTCATCTCCCGACACAACATTGAGGGTATCTTCACTTTTGTGGATCACCG
CTGTGTGGCTACTGTTGGCTACCAGCCACAGGAACTCTTAGGAAAGAATATTGTAGAATTCTGTCATCCT
GAAGACCAGCAGCTTCTAAGAGACAGCTTCCAACAGGTAGTGAAATTAAAAGGCCAAGTGCTGTCTGTCA
TGTTCCGGTTCCGGTCTAAGAACCAAGAATGGCTCTGGATGAGAACCAGCTCCTTTACTTTCCAGAACCC
TTACTCAGATGAAATTGAGTACATCATCTGTACCAACACCAATGTGAAGAACTCTAGCCAAGAACCACGG
CCTACACTCTCCAACACAATCCAGAGGCCACAACTAGGTCCCACAGCTAATTTACCCCTGGAGATGGGCT
CAGGACAGCTGGCACCCAGGCAGCAGCAACAGCAAACAGAATTGGACATGGTACCAGGAAGAGATGGACT
GGCCAGCTACAATCATTCCCAGGTGGTTCAGCCTGTGACAACCACAGGACCAGAACACAGCAAGCCCCTT
GAGAAGTCAGATGGTTTATTTGCCCAGGATAGAGATCCAAGATTTTCAGAAATCTATCACAACATCAATG
CGGATCAGAGTAAAGGCATCTCCTCCAGCACTGTCCCTGCCACCCAACAGCTATTCTCCCAGGGCAACAC
ATTCCCTCCTACCCCCCGGCCGGCAGAGAATTTCAGGAATAGTGGCCTAGCCCCTCCTGTAACCATTGTC
CAGCCATCAGCTTCTGCAGGACAGATGTTGGCCCAGATTTCCCGCCACTCCAACCCCACCCAAGGAGCAA
CCCCAACTTGGACCCCTACTACCCGCTCAGGCTTTTCTGCCCAGCAGGTGGCTACCCAGGCTACTGCTAA
GACTCGTACTTCCCAGTTTGGTGTGGGCAGCTTTCAGACTCCATCCTCCTTCAGCTCCATGTCCCTCCCT
GGTGCCCCAACTGCATCGCCTGGTGCTGCTGCCTACCCTAGTCTCACCAATCGTGGATCTAACTTTGCTC
CTGAGACTGGACAGACTGCAGGACAATTCCAGACACGGACAGCAGAGGGTGTGGGTGTCTGGCCACAGTG
GCAGGGCCAGCAGCCTCATCATCGTTCAAGTTCTAGTGAGCAACATGTTCAACAACCGCCAGCACAGCAA
CCTGGCCAGCCTGAGGTCTTCCAGGAGATGCTGTCCATGCTGGGAGATCAGAGCAACAGCTACAACAATG
AAGAATTCCCTGATCTAACTATGTTTCCCCCCTTTTCAGAATAGTAATGAACTAGTCCGTAACTTGAAAG
TATTTCGATTTCTTGGCTTTATATATCTTGTGGAAAGGACGAAGGTTCGTTCAAGAGGCAGTTTCGACGC
GTTAAGTCGACAATCAACCTCTGGATTACAAAATTTGTGAAAGATTGACTGGTATTCTTAACTATGTTGC
TCCTTTTACGCTATGTGGATACGCTGCTTTAATGCCTTTGTATCATGCTATTGCTTCCCGTATGGCTTTC
ATTTTCTCCTCCTTGTATAAATCCTGGTTGCTGTCTCTTTATGAGGAGTTGTGGCCCGTTGTCAGGCAAC
GTGGCGTGGTGTGCACTGTGTTTGCTGACGCAACCCCCACTGGTTGGGGCATTGCCACCACCTGTCAGCT
CCTTTCCGGGACTTTCGCTTTCCCCCTCCCTATTGCCACGGCGGAACTCATCGCCGCCTGCCTTGCCCGC
TGCTGGACAGGGGCTCGGCTGTTGGGCACTGACAATTCCGTGGTGTTGTCGGGGAAATCATCGTCCTTTC
CTTGGCTGCTCGCCTGTGTTGCCACCTGGATTCTGCGCGGGACGTCCTTCTGCTACGTCCCTTCGGCCCT
CAATCCAGCGGACCTTCCTTCCCGCGGCCTGCTGCCGGCTCTGCGGCCTCTTCCGCGTCTTCGCCTTCGC
CCTCAGACGAGTCGGATCTCCCTTTGGGCCGCCTCCCCGCGTCGACTTTAAGACCAATGACTTACAAGGC
AGCTGTAGATCTTAGCCACTTTTTAAAAGAAAAGGGGGGACTGGAAGGGCTAATTCACTCCCAACGAAGA
CAAGATCTGCTTTTTGCTTGTACTGGGTCTCTCTGGTTAGACCAGATCTGAGCCTGGGAGCTCTCTGGCT
AACTAGGGAACCCACTGCTTAAGCCTCAATAAAGCTTGCCTTGAGTGCTTCAAGTAGTGTGTGCCCGTCT
GTTGTGTGACTCTGGTAACTAGAGATCCCTCAGACCCTTTTAGTCAGTGTGGAAAATCTCTAGCAGTACG
TATAGTAGTTCATGTCATCTTATTATTCAGTATTTATAACTTGCAAAGAAATGAATATCAGAGAGTGAGA
GGAACTTGTTTATTGCAGCTTATAATGGTTACAAATAAAGCAATAGCATCACAAATTTCACAAATAAAGC
ATTTTTTTCACTGCATTCTAGTTGTGGTTTGTCCAAACTCATCAATGTATCTTATCATGTCTGGCTCTAG
CTATCCCGCCCCTAACTCCGCCCATCCCGCCCCTAACTCCGCCCAGTTCCGCCCATTCTCCGCCCCATGG
CTGACTAATTTTTTTTATTTATGCAGAGGCCGAGGCCGCCTCGGCCTCTGAGCTATTCCAGAAGTAGTGA
GGAGGCTTTTTTGGAGGCCTAGGGACGTACCCAATTCGCCCTATAGTGAGTCGTATTACGCGCGCTCACT
GGCCGTCGTTTTACAACGTCGTGACTGGGAAAACCCTGGCGTTACCCAACTTAATCGCCTTGCAGCACAT
CCCCCTTTCGCCAGCTGGCGTAATAGCGAAGAGGCCCGCACCGATCGCCCTTCCCAACAGTTGCGCAGCC
TGAATGGCGAATGGG
[124 nt withheld, positions 8066-8189]
C
[91 nt withheld, positions 8191-8281]
A
[49 nt withheld, positions 8283-8331]
CCTTTGACGTTGGAGTCCACGTTCTTT
[37 nt withheld, positions 8359-8395]
ACCCTATCTCGGTCTATTCTTTTGATTTATAAGGGATTTTGCCGATTTCGGCCTATTGGTTAAAAAATGA
GCTGATTTAACAAAAATTTAACGCGAATTTTAACAAAATATTAACGCTTACAATTTAGGTGGCACTTTTC
GGGGAAATGTGCGCGGAACCCCTATTTGTTTATTTTTCTAAATACATTCAAATATGTATCCGCTCATGAG
ACAATAACCCTGATAAATGCTTCAATAATATTGAAAAAGGAAGAGTATGAGTATTCAACATTTCCGTGTC
GCCCTTATTCCCTTTTTTGCGGCATTTTGCCTTCCTGTTTTTGCTCACCCAGAAACGCTGGTGAAAGTAA
AAGATGCTGAAGATCAGTTGGGTGCACGAGTGGGTTACATCGAACTGGATCTCAACAGCGGTAAGATCCT
TGAGAGTTTTCGCCCCGAAGAACGTTTTCCAATGATGAGCACTTTTAAAGTTCTGCTATGTGGCGCGGTA
TTATCCCGTATTGACGCCGGGCAAGAGCAACTCGGTCGCCGCATACACTATTCTCAGAATGACTTGGTTG
AGTACTCACCAGTCACAGAAAAGCATCTTACGGATGGCATGACAGTAAGAGAATTATGCAGTGCTGCCAT
AACCATGAGTGATAACACTGCGGCCAACTTACTTCTGACAACGATCGGAGGACCGAAGGAGCTAACCGCT
TTTTTGCACAACATGGGGGATCATGTAACTCGCCTTGATCGTTGGGAACCGGAGCTGAATGAAGCCATAC
CAAACGACGAGCGTGACACCACGATGCCTGTAGCAATGGCAACAACGTTGCGCAAACTATTAACTGGCGA
ACTACTTACTCTAGCTTCCCGGCAACAATTAATAGACTGGATGGAGGCGGATAAAGTTGCAGGACCACTT
CTGCGCTCGGCCCTTCCGGCTGGCTGGTTTATTGCTGATAAATCTGGAGCCGGTGAGCGTGGGTCTCGCG
GTATCATTGCAGCACTGGGGCCAGATGGTAAGCCCTCCCGTATCGTAGTTATCTACACGACGGGGAGTCA
GGCAACTATGGATGAACGAAATAGACAGATCGCTGAGATAGGTGCCTCACTGATTAAGCATTGGTAACTG
TCAGACCAAGTTTACTCATATATACTTTAGATTGATTTAAAACTTCATTTTTAATTTAAAAGGATCTAGG
TGAAGATCCTTTTTGATAATCTCATGACCAAAATCCCTTAACGTGAGTTTTCGTTCCACTGAGCGTCAGA
CCCCGTAGAAAAGATCAAAGGATCTTCTTGAGATCCTTTTTTTCTGCGCGTAATCTGCTGCTTGCAAACA
AAAAAACCACCGCTACCAGCGGTGGTTTGTTTGCCGGATCAAGAGCTACCAACTCTTTTTCCGAAGGTAA
CTGGCTTCAGCAGAGCGCAGATACCAAATACTGTTCTTCTAGTGTAGCCGTAGTTAGGCCACCACTTCAA
GAACTCTGTAGCACCGCCTACATACCTCGCTCTGCTAATCCTGTTACCAGTGGCTGCTGCCAGTGGCGAT
AAGTCGTGTCTTACCGGGTTGGACTCAAGACGATAGTTACCGGATAAGGCGCAGCGGTCGGGCTGAACGG
GGGGTTCGTGCACACAGCCCAGCTTGGAGCGAACGACCTACACCGAACTGAGATACCTACAGCGTGAGCT
ATGAGAAAGCGCCACGCTTCCCGAAGGGAGAAAGGCGGACAGGTATCCGGTAAGCGGCAGGGTCGGAACA
GGAGAGCGCACGAGGGAGCTTCCAGGGGGAAACGCCTGGTATCTTTATAGTCCTGTCGGGTTTCGCCACC
TCTGACTTGAGCGTCGATTTTTGTGATGCTCGTCAGGGGGGCGGAGCCTATGGAAAAACGCCAGCAACGC
GGCCTTTTTACGGTTCCTGGCCTTTTGCTGGCCTTTTGCTCACATGTTCTTTCCTGCGTTATCCCCTGAT
TCTGTGGATAACCGTATTACCGCCTTTGAGTGAGCTGATACCGCTCGCCGCAGCCGAACGACCGAGCGCA
GCGAGTCAGTGAGCGAGGAAGCGGAAGAGCGCCCAATACGCAAACCGCCTCTCCCCGCGCGTTGGCCGAT
TCATTAATGCAGCTGGCACGACAGGTTTCCCGACTGGAAAGCGGGCAGTGAGCGCAACGCAATTAATGTG
AGTTAGCTCACTCATTAGGCACCCCAGGCTTTACACTTTATGCTTCCGGCTCGTATGTTGTGTGGAATTG
TGAGCGGATAACAATTTCACACAGGAAACAGCTATGACCATGATTACGCCAAGCGCGCAATTAACCCTCA
CTAAAGGGAACAAAAGCTGGAGCTGCAAGC
Features (pLannotate 1.2.2; 31 found; start..end, strand, type, name):
      5..231     +  promoter       RSV promoter: Rous sarcoma virus enhancer/promoter
    232..412     +  LTR            5' LTR (truncated): truncated 5' long terminal repeat (LTR) from HIV-1
    459..584     +  misc_feature   HIV-1 Ψ: packaging signal of human immunodeficiency virus type 1
    568..931     +  CDS            HIV-1 gag (fragment): gag protein from human immunodeficiency virus 1; gag
   1077..1310    +  misc_feature   RRE: The Rev response element (RRE) of HIV-1 allows for Rev-dependent mRNA export from the nucleus to the cytoplasm.
   1687..1713    +  CDS            Rev (fragment): human immunodeficiency virus 1 (HIV-1) Rev protein; rev; enhances nuclear export of unspliced and incompletely spliced viral mRNAs
   1720..1743    +  promoter       SV40 promoter (fragment): SV40 early promoter
   1744..1815    +  promoter       SV40 promoter (fragment): SV40 enhancer and early promoter
   1839..1974    +  rep_origin     SV40 ori: SV40 origin of replication
   2020..2616    +  CDS            PuroR (fragment): puromycin N-acetyltransferase; pac from Streptomyces; confers resistance to puromycin
   2665..2782    +  misc_feature   cPPT/CTS: central polypurine tract and central termination sequence of HIV-1
   2847..2913    +  CDS            small t antigen (fragment): SV40 (simian virus 40) small t antigen
   2920..4098    +  promoter       EF-1α promoter: strong constitutive promoter for human elongation factor EF-1α
   4115..6481    +  CDS            ARNT: ARNT_HUMAN - Also known as BHLHE2. Experimental evidence at protein level: Swiss-Prot protein existence level 1. Required for activity of the Ah (dioxin) receptor. This protein is required for the ligand-binding subunit to translocate from the cytosol to the nucleus after ligand binding. The complex then initiates transcription of genes involved in the activation of PAH procarcinogens. The heterodimer binds to core DNA sequence 5'-TACGTG-3' within the hypoxia response element (HRE) of target gene promoters and functions as a transcriptional regulator of the adaptive response to hypoxia (By sim
   6497..6550    +  promoter       U6 promoter (fragment): RNA polymerase III promoter for human U6 snRNA
   6592..7180    +  misc_feature   WPRE: woodchuck hepatitis virus posttranscriptional regulatory element
   7231..7250    +  misc_feature   cPPT/CTS (fragment): central polypurine tract and central termination sequence of HIV-1
   7252..7485    +  LTR            3' LTR (ΔU3): self-inactivating 3' long terminal repeat (LTR) from HIV-1
   7563..7684    +  polyA_signal   SV40 poly(A) signal: SV40 polyadenylation signal
   7724..7859    +  rep_origin     SV40 ori: SV40 origin of replication
   7880..7898    -  promoter       T7 promoter: promoter for bacteriophage T7 RNA polymerase
   7906..8061    +  CDS            lacZα (fragment): LacZα fragment of β-galactosidase; lacZ fragment
   8066..8494    +  rep_origin     f1 ori (sequence partly withheld): f1 bacteriophage origin of replication; arrow indicates direction of (+) strand synthesis
   8547..8651    +  promoter       AmpR promoter: bla
   8652..9512    +  CDS            AmpR: β-lactamase; bla; confers resistance to ampicillin, carbenicillin, and related antibiotics
   9683..10271   +  rep_origin     ori: high-copy-number ColE1/pMB1/pBR322/pUC origin of replication
  10454..10546   +  CDS            lacI (fragment): lac repressor; lacI; The lac repressor binds to the lac operator to inhibit transcription in E. coli. This inhibition can be relieved by adding lactose or isopropyl-β-D-thiogalactopyranoside (IPTG).
  10559..10580   +  protein_bind   CAP binding site: CAP binding activates transcription in the presence of cAMP. E. coli catabolite activator protein
  10595..10625   +  promoter       lac promoter: promoter for the E. coli lac operon
  10629..10651   +  protein_bind   lac operator (fragment): The lac repressor binds to the lac operator to inhibit transcription in E. coli. This inhibition can be relieved by adding lactose or isopropyl-β-D-thiogalactopyranoside (IPTG). lac repressor encoded by lacI
  10694..10712   +  promoter       T3 promoter: promoter for bacteriophage T3 RNA polymerase
