[The description below was written by a language model from this plasmid's Addgene catalogue record and pLannotate feature annotations shown in this document.]
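Description:
TFORF1827 is a lentiviral mammalian expression plasmid built on the pLX_TRC317 backbone. It belongs to a barcoded transcription factor ORF collection designed for overexpression studies and pooled screens. In bacteria it is maintained through a high-copy ColE1/pUC-type origin and selected with ampicillin via the β-lactamase gene. An f1 origin and remnants of a lac/lacZα cloning region are also present in the backbone. The depositor notes that the plasmid can recombine, which is a common issue with LTR-containing vectors.

The viral portion has a third-generation layout. An RSV promoter drives a truncated HIV-1 5' LTR, followed by the Ψ packaging signal with a short gag fragment, the Rev response element and a cPPT/CTS. It ends in a self-inactivating ΔU3 3' LTR with a downstream SV40 polyadenylation signal. Two expression units sit between the LTRs. An SV40 early promoter/origin region drives puromycin N-acetyltransferase, allowing selection of transduced cells. A strong constitutive EF-1α promoter drives the human ARNT open reading frame, also known as HIF-1β. ARNT is a bHLH-PAS factor that partners with the aryl hydrocarbon receptor and with hypoxia-inducible factors. A WPRE downstream of the ORF enhances transcript expression.

The catalogue entry states that each construct in the collection carries a unique 24-bp barcode to identify the transcription factor in pooled experiments. This barcode is not annotated in the feature table, so its exact position is not given. The short U6 promoter fragment annotated between the ORF and the WPRE appears to be a partial match rather than a functional Pol III unit. The ORF portion was produced synthetically.
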