Addgene plasmid #143853: TFORF1827
Purpose: Lentiviral vector for overexpressing transcription factor ORFs with unique 24-bp barcodes. Barcodes facilitate identification of transcription factors in pooled screens.
Depositing lab: Feng Zhang. Depositing organization: Broad Institute. Publication: A transcription factor atlas of directed differentiation. Joung J, Ma S, Tay T, Geiger-Schuller KR, Kirchgatterer PC, Verdine VK, Guo B, Arias-Garcia MA, Allen WE, Singh A, Kuksenko O, Abudayyeh OO, Gootenberg JS, Fu Z, Macrae RK, Buenrostro JD, Regev A, Zhang F. Cell. 2023 Jan 5;186(1):209-229.e26. doi: 10.1016/j.cell.2022.11.026. PubMed 36608654.
Backbone
  Vector backbone: pLX_TRC317
  Backbone manufacturer: Broad Institute Genetic Perturbation Platform
  Backbone size w/o insert (bp): 8264
  Vector type: Mammalian Expression, Lentiviral
  Selectable markers: Puromycin
Growth in bacteria
  Bacterial resistance: Ampicillin, 100 μg/mL
  Growth temperature: 37°C
  Growth strain: NEB Stable
  Copy number: High Copy
Gene/Insert
  Gene/Insert name: ARNT
  Species: H. sapiens (human)
  Insert size (bp): 2471
  Entrez Gene: ARNT (a.k.a. ARNT1, HIF-1-beta, HIF-1beta, HIF1-beta, HIF1B, HIF1BETA, TANGO, bHLHe2)
  Promoter: EF1a
  Cloning method: Unknown
  Sequencing primers: 5′ GGGTGGAGACTGAAGTTAGGCCAG; 3′ CACATAGCGTAAAAGGAGCAACATAG
Terms and licenses: Academic/Nonprofit Terms; Industry Terms: Not Available to Industry
Depositor comments: NM_001668,ENST00000358595 . The transcription factor ORF portion of this plasmid was synthesized by Genewiz. Please test multiple small colonies in case of plasmid recombination. To make this collection available in a timely manner, a portion of this collection was not fully sequenced by Addgene. If an Addgene verified full plasmid sequence is not available, please contact us prior to placing an order to request the full sequence.
How to cite: TFORF1827 was a gift from Feng Zhang (Addgene plasmid # 143853 ; http://n2t.net/addgene:143853 ; RRID:Addgene_143853)
