>Addgene plasmid #143853 | TFORF1827 | depositor partial sequence | sequence record 283686 | Insert
ACCGCCACCATGGCGGCGACTACTGCCAACCCCGAAATGACATCAGATGTACCATCACTGGGTCCAGCCA
TTGCCTCTGGAAACTCTGGACCTGGAATTCAAGGTGGAGGAGCCATTGTCCAGAGGGCTATTAAGCGGCG
ACCAGGGCTGGATTTTGATGATGATGGAGAAGGGAACAGTAAATTTTTGAGGTGTGATGATGATCAGATG
TCTAACGATAAGGAGCGGTTTGCCAGGTCGGATGATGAGCAGAGCTCTGCGGATAAAGAGAGACTTGCCA
GGGAAAATCACAGTGAAATTGAACGGCGGCGACGGAACAAGATGACAGCCTACATCACAGAACTGTCAGA
TATGGTACCCACCTGTAGTGCCCTGGCTCGAAAACCAGACAAGCTAACCATCTTACGCATGGCAGTTTCT
CACATGAAGTCCTTGCGGGGAACTGGCAACACATCCACTGATGGCTCCTATAAGCCGTCTTTCCTCACTG
ATCAGGAACTGAAACATTTGATCTTGGAGGCAGCAGATGGCTTTCTGTTTATTGTCTCATGTGAGACAGG
CAGGGTGGTGTATGTGTCTGACTCCGTGACTCCTGTTTTGAACCAGCCACAGTCTGAATGGTTTGGCAGC
ACACTCTATGATCAGGTGCACCCAGATGATGTGGATAAACTTCGTGAGCAGCTTTCCACTTCAGAAAATG
CCCTGACAGGGCGTATCCTGGATCTAAAGACTGGAACAGTGAAAAAGGAAGGTCAGCAGTCTTCCATGAG
AATGTGTATGGGCTCAAGGAGATCGTTTATTTGCCGAATGAGGTGTGGCAGTAGCTCTGTGGACCCAGTT
TCTGTGAATAGGCTGAGCTTTGTGAGGAACAGATGCAGGAATGGACTTGGCTCTGTAAAGGATGGGGAAC
CTCACTTCGTGGTGGTCCACTGCACAGGCTACATCAAGGCCTGGCCCCCAGCAGGTGTTTCCCTCCCAGA
TGATGACCCAGAGGCTGGCCAGGGAAGCAAGTTTTGCCTAGTGGCCATTGGCAGATTGCAGGTAACTAGT
TCTCCCAACTGTACAGACATGAGTAATGTTTGTCAACCAACAGAGTTCATCTCCCGACACAACATTGAGG
GTATCTTCACTTTTGTGGATCACCGCTGTGTGGCTACTGTTGGCTACCAGCCACAGGAACTCTTAGGAAA
GAATATTGTAGAATTCTGTCATCCTGAAGACCAGCAGCTTCTAAGAGACAGCTTCCAACAGGTAGTGAAA
TTAAAAGGCCAAGTGCTGTCTGTCATGTTCCGGTTCCGGTCTAAGAACCAAGAATGGCTCTGGATGAGAA
CCAGCTCCTTTACTTTCCAGAACCCTTACTCAGATGAAATTGAGTACATCATCTGTACCAACACCAATGT
GAAGAACTCTAGCCAAGAACCACGGCCTACACTCTCCAACACAATCCAGAGGCCACAACTAGGTCCCACA
GCTAATTTACCCCTGGAGATGGGCTCAGGACAGCTGGCACCCAGGCAGCAGCAACAGCAAACAGAATTGG
ACATGGTACCAGGAAGAGATGGACTGGCCAGCTACAATCATTCCCAGGTGGTTCAGCCTGTGACAACCAC
AGGACCAGAACACAGCAAGCCCCTTGAGAAGTCAGATGGTTTATTTGCCCAGGATAGAGATCCAAGATTT
TCAGAAATCTATCACAACATCAATGCGGATCAGAGTAAAGGCATCTCCTCCAGCACTGTCCCTGCCACCC
AACAGCTATTCTCCCAGGGCAACACATTCCCTCCTACCCCCCGGCCGGCAGAGAATTTCAGGAATAGTGG
CCTAGCCCCTCCTGTAACCATTGTCCAGCCATCAGCTTCTGCAGGACAGATGTTGGCCCAGATTTCCCGC
CACTCCAACCCCACCCAAGGAGCAACCCCAACTTGGACCCCTACTACCCGCTCAGGCTTTTCTGCCCAGC
AGGTGGCTACCCAGGCTACTGCTAAGACTCGTACTTCCCAGTTTGGTGTGGGCAGCTTTCAGACTCCATC
CTCCTTCAGCTCCATGTCCCTCCCTGGTGCCCCAACTGCATCGCCTGGTGCTGCTGCCTACCCTAGTCTC
ACCAATCGTGGATCTAACTTTGCTCCTGAGACTGGACAGACTGCAGGACAATTCCAGACACGGACAGCAG
AGGGTGTGGGTGTCTGGCCACAGTGGCAGGGCCAGCAGCCTCATCATCGTTCAAGTTCTAGTGAGCAACA
TGTTCAACAACCGCCAGCACAGCAACCTGGCCAGCCTGAGGTCTTCCAGGAGATGCTGTCCATGCTGGGA
GATCAGAGCAACAGCTACAACAATGAAGAATTCCCTGATCTAACTATGTTTCCCCCCTTTTCAGAATAGT
AATGAACTAGTCCGTAACTTGAAAGTATTTCGATTTCTTGGCTTTATATATCTTGTGGAAAGGACGAAGG
TTCGTTCAAGAGGCAGTTTCG
