>Addgene plasmid #143853 | TFORF1827 | depositor partial sequence | sequence record 283687 | Barcode
AGGTTCGTTCAAGAGGCAGTTTCG
